Addgene plasmid #16127: pOX-twk41
Depositing lab: Larry Salkoff. Depositing organization: Washington University in Saint Louis. Publication: Evolution tunes the excitability of individual neurons. Salkoff L, Butler A, Fawcett G, Kunkel M, McArdle C, Paz-y-Mino G, Nonet M, Walton N, Wang ZW, Yuan A, Wei A. Neuroscience. 2001 . 103(4):853-9. 10.1016/S0306-4522(01)00079-3 PubMed 11301195.
Backbone
  Vector backbone: pOX
  Backbone size w/o insert (bp): 3200
  Vector type: Xenopus Oocyte expression
Growth in bacteria
  Bacterial resistance: Ampicillin, 100 μg/mL
  Growth temperature: 37°C
  Growth strain: DH5alpha
  Copy number: Unknown
Gene/Insert
  Gene/Insert name: Tandem pore domain K+ channel (alt names: egl-23; Y37A1B.11)
  Species: C. elegans (nematode)
  Insert size (bp): 2100
  Mutation: N/A
  GenBank ID: NM_070284
  Entrez Gene: egl-23 (a.k.a. CELE_Y37A1B.11)
  Cloning method: Restriction Enzyme; 5′ cloning site Kpen1 (not destroyed); 3′ cloning site Not1 (not destroyed)
  Sequencing primers: 5′ T3; 3′ T7
Terms and licenses: Academic/Nonprofit Terms; Industry Terms: Not Available to Industry
How to cite: pOX-twk41 was a gift from Larry Salkoff (Addgene plasmid # 16127 ; http://n2t.net/addgene:16127 ; RRID:Addgene_16127)
