[The description below was written by a language model from this plasmid's Addgene catalogue record.]
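Description:
pOX-twk41 is a Xenopus oocyte expression plasmid built on the pOX backbone (about 3.2 kb without insert) and carrying a roughly 2.1 kb insert from the nematode C. elegans. The insert encodes a tandem pore domain (two-pore) potassium channel, listed under the gene name egl-23 and the sequence designation Y37A1B.11; the plasmid name itself uses a twk designation, in line with the naming used for this channel family in worms. No mutation is recorded, so the insert is presumably the wild-type coding sequence. It was placed in the vector by restriction cloning between a 5′ site recorded as "Kpen1" (most likely KpnI) and a 3′ NotI site, both of which remain intact and could be used to excise or replace the insert.

The plasmid is propagated in E. coli under ampicillin selection; the copy number is listed as unknown and the origin of replication is not stated. The record gives no feature table and does not name a promoter or any untranslated-region elements. T3 and T7 are listed as the 5′ and 3′ sequencing primers, which shows that these phage promoter sequences flank the cloning site. In oocyte expression vectors, such promoters generally serve to produce RNA by in vitro transcription for injection, though the record does not say which one drives the sense transcript here. No epitope tags or reporters are recorded. The construct is suited to heterologous expression of this nematode potassium channel in Xenopus oocytes, typically for electrophysiological characterisation, and it comes from work on potassium channel diversity and neuronal excitability.
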