>Addgene plasmid #16127 | pOX-twk41 | addgene partial sequence | sequence record 22833 | T3 5'-GCAATTAACCCTCACTAAAGG-3'
GTGGNCCTTCTGTCTTTTTGCAGAAGCTCAGAATAAACGCTCAACTTTGGCAGAGCTAGCGTCGACGGTA
TCGATAAGCTTGATATCGAATTCCTGCAGTAATACCTAAAAATGAAGCTCACGTTGAAGAAATCCGTATT
CTCAAGGGATAAACATATCTTGCAAAAGGCGACACCACTATTCGTTCACTTTCTAATGATAGTAAGTGTG
GGTGCCTACGCAATATTTGGAGCACTTGTAATGAGAAGTCTTGAATCGAGAACTGTCACAAGTATTGAAA
AGAAGACGGATGTTCACAGAAGACATGTTAATTTGACTAATTTTCAACATCCACCAACTCCAATCACATT
AGAGCAAAGACATCGACGGAGACGCAGACATAATGAGACAGCTTTGGAAGACCATTTGTCTGAAAAATTA
TCCAGAGAAAAACGTGCAGCAGCGCATATCATGAGAAGTCGAAAATGCGTTATCAGTGTGATAAAGAAAA
TGTCAAGCATGGAATGTTCATTTGACACTCTCGACGAGAAGCTCGTAAAAGCACTCGATGAATGTTACCA
CGTGGCAGTTGAACATAATACTCATGTGAATCATGTACTTTTCACGAATAGTAAGGAAGAAGTGGAGTCA
GTTGGGGAAGAAGCAGAAGAAGATGTTTCCGAATGGTCATTTATGGACTCGTTGTTGTTTGCATTCACTG
TTATTACGACGATTGGATACGGAAACGTGGCACCTCGAACATTNGGTGGCCGTCTATTGTCATTGGTTAT
GGTCTATTGGTATTCCGNTTACACTGCTGGCANTGCAGATCTCGGAAATTCNNTCA
